>Addgene plasmid #27169 | pTRKH3-ermGFP | addgene full sequence | sequence record 201585 | Addgene NGS Result
TCGACCTGCTGACGACCGGCGTCGATATTCCGTCGATCTGTAATATCGTGTTCCTGCGTAAAGTACGCAG
CCGCATTCTGTACGAACAGATGAAAGGCCGCGCCACGCGCTTATGCCCGGAGGTGAATAAAACCAGCTTT
AAGATTTTTGACTGTGTCGATATCTACAGCACGCTGGAGAGCGTCGACCGATGCCCTTGAGAGCCTTCAA
CCCAGTCAGCTCCTTCCGGTGGGCGCGGGGCATGACTATCGTCGCCGCACTTATGACTGTCTTCTTTATC
ATGCAACTCGTAGGACAGGTGCCGGCAGCGCTCTGGGTCATTTTCGGCGAGGACCGCTTTCGCTGGAGCG
CGACGATGATCGGCCTGTCGCTTGCGGTATTCGGAATCTTGCACGCCCTCGCTCAAGCCTTCGTCACTGG
TCCCGCCACCAAACGTTTCGGCGAGAAGCAGGCCATTATCGCCGGCATGGCGGCCGACGCGCTGGGCTAC
GTCTTGCTGGCGTTCGCGACGCGAGGCTGGATGGCCTTCCCCATTATGATTCTTCTCGCTTCCGGCGGCA
TCGGGATGCCCGCGTTGCAGGCCATGCTGTCCAGGCAGGTAGATGACGACCATCAGGGACAGCTTCAAGG
ATCGCTCGCGGCTCTTACCAGCCTAACTTCGATCATTGGACCGCTGATCGTCACGGCGATTTATGCCGCC
TCGGCGAGCACATGGAACGGGTTGGCATGGATTGTAGGCGCCGCCCTATACCTTGTCTGCCTCCCCGCGT
TGCGTCGCGGTGCATGGAGCCGGGCCACCTCGACCTGAATGGAAGCCGGCGGCACCTCGCTAACGGATTC
ACCACTCCAAGAATTGGAGCCAATCAATTCTTGCGGAGAACTGTGAATGCGCAAACCAACCCTTGGCAGA
ACATATCCATCGCGTCCGCCATCTCCAGCAGCCGCACGCGGCGCATCTCGGTCGAGTCTAGAATCGATAC
GATTTTGAAGTGGCAACAGATAAAAAAAAGCAGTTTAAAATTGTTGCTGAACTTTTAAAACAAGCAAATA
CAATCATTGTCGCAACAGATAGCGACAGAGAAGGCGAAAACATTGCCTGGTCGATCATTCATAAAGCAAA
TGCCTTTTCTAAAGATAAAACGTATAAAAGACTATGGATCAATAGTTTAGAAAAAGATGTGATCCGTAGC
GGTTTTCAAAATTTGCAACCAGGAATGAATTACTATCCCTTTTATCAAGAAGCGCACAAAAAGAAAAACG
AAATGATACACCAATCAGTGCAAAAAAAGATATAATGGGAGATAAGACGGTTCGTGTTCGTGCTGACTTG
CACCATATCATAAAAATCGAAACAGCAAAGAATGGCGGAAACGTAAAAGAAGTTATGGAAATAAGACTTA
GAAGCAAACTTAAGAGTGTGTTGATAGTGCAGTATCTTAAAATTTTGTATAATAGGAATTGAAGTTAAAT
TAGATGCTAAAAATTTGTAATTAAGAAGGAGTGATTACATGAACAAAAATATAAAATATTCTCAAAACTT
TTTAACGAGTGAAAAAGTACTCAACCAAATAATAAAACAATTGAATTTAAAAGAAACCGATACCGTTTAC
GAAATTGGAACAGGTAAAGGGCATTTAACGACGAAACTGGCTAAAATAAGTAAACAGGTAACGTCTATTG
AATTAGACAGTCATCTATTCAACTTATCGTCAGAAAAATTAAAACTGAATACTCGTGTCACTTTAATTCA
CCAAGATATTCTACAGTTTCAATTCCCTAACAAACAGAGGTATAAAATTGTTGGGAGTATTCCTTACCAT
TTAAGCACACAAATTATTAAAAAAGTGGTTTTTGAAAGCCATGCGTCTGACATCTATCTGATTGTTGAAG
AAGGATTCTACAAGCGTACCTTGGATATTCACCGAACACTAGGGTTGCTCTTGCACACTCAAGTCTCGAT
TCAGCAATTGCTTAAGCTGCCAGCGGAATGCTTTCATCCTAAACCAAAAGTAAACAGTGTCTTAATAAAA
CTTACCCGCCATACCACAGATGTTCCAGATAAATATTGGAAGCTATATACGTACTTTGTTTCAAAATGGG
TCAATCGAGAATATCGTCAACTGTTTACTAAAAATCAGTTTCATCAAGCAATGAAACACGCCAAAGTAAA
CAATTTAAGTACCGTTACTTATGAGCAAGTATTGTCTATTTTTAATAGTTATCTATTATTTAACGGGAGG
AAATAATTCTATGAGTCGCTTTTGTAAATTTGGAAAGTTACACGTTACTAAAGGGAATGTAGATAAATTA
TTAGGTATACTACTGACAGCTTCCAAGGAGCTAAAGAGGTCCCTAGCGCTCTTATCATGGGGAAGCTCGG
ATCATATGCAAGACAAAATAAACTCGCAACAGCACTTGGAGAAATGGGACGAATCGAGAAAACCCTCTTT
ACGCTGGATTACATATCTAATAAAGCCGTAAGGAGACGGGTTCAAAAAGGTTTAAATAAAGGAGAAGCAA
TCAATGCATTAGCTAGAATTATATTTTTTGGACAACGTGGAGAATTTAGAGAACGTGCTCTCCAAGACCA
GTTACAAAGAGCTAGTGCACTAAACATAATTATTAACGCTATAAGTGTGTGGAACACTGTATATATGGAA
AAAGCCGTAGAAGAATTAAAAGCAAGAGGAGAATTTAGAGAAGATTTAATGCCATATGCGTGGCCGTTAG
GATGGGAACATATCAATTTTCTTGGAGAATACAAATTTGAAGGATTACATGACACTGGGCAAATGAATTT
ACGTCCTTTACGTATAAAAGAGCCGTTTTATTCTTAATATAACGGCTCTTTTTATAGAAAAAATCCTTAG
CGTGGTTTTTTTCCGAAATGCTGGCGGTACCCCAAGAATTAGAAATGAGTAGATCAAATTATTCACGAAT
AGAATCAGGAAAATCAGATCCAACCATAAAAACACTAGAACAAATTGCAAAGTTAACTAACTCAACGCTA
GTAGTGGATTTAATCCCAAATGAGCCAACAGAACCAGAACCAGAAACAGAATCAGAACAAGTAACATTGG
ATTTAGAAATGGAAGAAGAAAAAAGCAATGACTTCGTGTGAATAATGCACGAAATCGTTGCTTATTTTTT
TTAAAAGCGGTATACTAGATATAACGAAACAACGAACTGAATAGAAACGAAAAAAGAGCCATGACACATT
TATAAAATGTTTGACGACATTTTATAAATGCATAGCCCGATAAGATTGCCAAACCAACGCTTATCAGTTA
GTCAGATGAACTCTTCCCTCGTAAGAAGTTATTTAATTAACTTTGTTTGAAGACGGTATATAACCGTACT
ATCATTATATAGGGAAATCAGAGAGTTTTCAAGTATCTAAGCTACTGAATTTAAGAATTGTTAAGCAATC
AATCGGAAATCGTTTGATTGCTTTTTTTGTATTCATTTATAGAAGGTGGAGTTTGTATGAATCATGATGA
ATGTAAAACTTATATAAAAAATAGTTTATTGGAGATAAGAAAATTAGCAAATATCTATACACTAGAAACG
TTTAAGAAAGAGTTAGAAAAGAGAAATATCTACTTAGAAACAAAATCAGATAAGTATTTTTCTTCGGAGG
GGGAAGATTATATATATAAGTTAATAGAAAATAACAAAATAATTTATTCGATTAGTGGAAAAAAATTGAC
TTATAAAGGAAAAAAATCTTTTTCAAAACATGCAATATTGAAACAGTTGAATGAAAAAGCAAACCAAGTT
AATTAAACAACCTATTTTATAGGATTTATAGGAAAGGAGAACAGCTGAATGAATATCCCTTTTGTTGTAG
AAACTGTGCTTCATGACGGCTTGTTAAAGTACAAATTTAAAAATAGTAAAATTCGCTCAATCACTACCAA
GCCAGGTAAAAGCAAAGGGGCTATTTTTGCGTATCGCTCAAAATCAAGCATGATTGGCGGTCGTGGTGTT
GTTCTGACTTCCGAGGAAGCGATTCAAGAAAATCAAGATACATTTACACATTGGACACCCAACGTTTATC
GTTATGGAACGTATGCAGACGAAAACCGTTCATACACGAAAGGACATTCTGAAAACAATTTAAGACAAAT
CAATACCTTCTTTATTGATTTTGATATTCACACGGCAAAAGAAACTATTTCAGCAAGCGATATTTTAACA
ACCGCTATTGATTTAGGTTTTATGCCTACTATGATTATCAAATCTGATAAAGGTTATCAAGCATATTTTG
TTTTAGAAACGCCAGTCTATGTGACTTCAAAATCAGAATTTAAATCTGTCAAAGCAGCCAAAATAATTTC
GCAAAATATCCGAGAATATTTTGGAAAGTCTTTGCCAGTTGATCTAACGTGTAATCATTTTGGTATTGCT
CGCATACCAAGAACGGACAATGTAGAATTTTTTGATCCTAATTACCGTTATTCTTTCAAAGAATGGCAAG
ATTGGTCTTTCAAACAAACAGATAATAAGGGCTTTACTCGTTCAAGTCTAACGGTTTTAAGCGGTACAGA
AGGCAAAAAACAAGTAGATGAACCCTGGTTTAATCTCTTATTGCACGAAACGAAATTTTCAGGAGAAAAG
GGTTTAATAGGGCGTAATAACGTCATGTTTACCCTCTCTTTAGCCTACTTTAGTTCAGGCTATTCAATCG
AAACGTGCGAATATAATATGTTTGAGTTTAATAATCGATTAGATCAACCCTTAGAAGAAAAAGAAGTAAT
CAAAATTGTTAGAAGTGCCTATTCAGAAAACTATCAAGGGGCTAATAGGGAATACATTACCATTCTTTGC
AAAGCTTGGGTATCAAGTGATTTAACCAGTAAAGATTTATTTGTCCGTCAAGGGTGGTTTAAATTCAAGA
AAAAAAGAAGCGAACGTCAACGTGTTCATTTGTCAGAATGGAAAGAAGATTTAATGGCTTATATTAGCGA
AAAAAGCGATGTATACAAGCCTTATTTAGTGACGACCAAAAAAGAGATTAGAGAAGTGCTAGGCATTCCT
GAACGGACATTAGATAAATTGCTGAAGGTACTGAAGGCGAATCAGGAAATTTTCTTTAAGATTAAACCAG
GAAGAAATGGTGGCATTCAACTTGCTAGTGTTAAATCATTGTTGCTATCGATCATTAAAGTAAAAAAAGA
AGAAAAAGAAAGCTATATAAAGGCGCTGACAAATTCTTTTGACTTAGAGCATACATTCATTCAAGAGACT
TTAAACAAGCTAGCAGAACGCCCTAAAACGGACACACAACTCGATTTGTTTAGCTATGATACAGGCTGAA
AATAAAACCCGCACTATGCCATTACATTTATATCTATGATACGTGTTTGTTTTTTCTTTGCTGTTTAGCG
AATGATTAGCAGAAATATACAGAGTAAGATTTTAATTAATTATTAGGGGGAGAAGGAGAGAGTAGCCCGA
AAACTTTTAGTTGGCTTGGACTGAACGAAGTGAGGGAAAGGCTACTAAAACGTCGAGGGGCAGTGAGAGC
GAAGCGAACACTTGATTTTTTAATTTTCTATCTTTTATAGGTCATTAGAGTATACTTATTTGTCCTATAA
ACTATTTAGCAGCATAATAGATTTATTGAATAGGTCATTTAAGTTGAGCATATTAGAGGAGGAAAATCTT
GGAGAAATATTTGAAGAACCCGATTACATGGATTGGATTAGTTCTTGTGGTTACGTGGTTTTTAACTAAA
AGTAGTGAATTTTTGATTTTTGGTGTGTGTGTCTTGTTGTTAGTATTTGCTAGTCAAAGTGATTAAATAG
AATTCCGGATGAGCATTCATCAGGCGGGCAAGAATGTGAATAAAGGCCGGATAAAACTTGTGCTTATTTT
TCTTTACGGTCTTTAAAAAGGCCGTAATATCCAGCTGAACGGTCTGGTTATAGGTACATTGAGCAACTGA
CTGAAATGCCTCAAAATGTTCTTTACGATGCCATTGGGATATATCAACGGTGGTATATCCAGTGATTTTT
TTCTCCATTTTAGCTTCCTTAGCTCCTGAAAATCTCGATAACTCAAAAAATACGCCCGGTAGTGATCTTA
TTTCATTATGGTGAAAGTTGGAACCTCTTACGTGCCGATCAACGTCTCATTTTCGCCAAAAGTTGGCCCA
GGGCTTCCCGGTATCAACAGGGACACCAGGATTTATTTATTCTGCGAAGTGATCTTCCGTCACAGGTATT
TATTCGGCGCAAAGTGCGTCGGGTGATGCTGCCAACTTACTGATTTAGTGTATGATGGTGTTTTTGAGGT
GCTCCAGTGGCTTCTGTTTCTATCAGCTGTCCCTCCTGTTCAGCTACTGACGGGGTGGTGCGTAACGGCA
AAAGCACCGCCGGACATCAGCGCTAGCGGAGTGTATACTGGCTTACTATGTTGGCACTGATGAGGGTGTC
AGTGAAGTGCTTCATGTGGCAGGAGAAAAAAGGCTGCACCGGTGCGTCAGCAGAATATGTGATACAGGAT
ATATTCCGCTTCCTCGCTCACTGACTCGCTACGCTCGGTCGTTCGACTGCGGCGAGCGGAAATGGCTTAC
GAACGGGGCGGAGATTTCCTGGAAGATGCCAGGAAGATACTTAACAGGGAAGTGAGAGGGCCGCGGCAAA
GCCGTTTTTCCATAGGCTCCGCCCCCCTGACAAGCATCACGAAATCTGACGCTCAAATCAGTGGTGGCGA
AACCCGACAGGACTATAAAGATACCAGGCGTTTCCCCCTGGCGGCTCCCTCGTGCGCTCTCCTGTTCCTG
CCTTTCGGTTTACCGGTGTCATTCCGCTGTTATGGCCGCGTTTGTCTCATTCCACGCCTGACACTCAGTT
CCGGGTAGGCAGTTCGCTCCAAGCTGGACTGTATGCACGAACCCCCCGTTCAGTCCGACCGCTGCGCCTT
ATCCGGTAACTATCGTCTTGAGTCCAACCCGGAAAGACATGCAAAAGCACCACTGGCAGCAGCCACTGGT
AATTGATTTAGAGGAGTTAGTCTTGAAGTCATGCGCCGGTTAAGGCTAAACTGAAAGGACAAGTTTTGGT
GACTGCGCTCCTCCAAGCCAGTTACCTCGGTTCAAAGAGTTGGTAGCTCAGAGAACCTTCGAAAAACCGC
CCTGCAAGGCGGTTTTTTCGTTTTCAGAGCAAGAGATTACGCGCAGACCAAAACGATCTCAAGAAGATCA
TCTTATTAATCAGATAAAATATTTCTAGATTTCAGTGCAATTTATCTCTTCAAATGTAGCACCTGAAGTC
AGCCCCATACGATATAAGTTGTAATTCTCATGTTTGACAGCTTATCATCGATAAGCTTTAATGCGGTAGT
TTATCACAGTTAAATTGCTAACGCAGTCAGGCACCGTGTATGAAATCTAACAATGCGCTCATCGTCATCC
TCGGCACCGTCACCCTGGATGCTGTAGGCATAGGCTTGGTTATGCCGGTACTGCCGGGCCTCTTGCGGGA
TATCGTCCATTCCGACAGCATCGCCAGTCACTATGGCGTGCTGCTAGCGCTATATGCGTTGATGCAATTT
CTATGCGCACCCGTTCTCGGAGCACTGTCCGACCGCTTTGGCCGCCGCCCAGTCCTGCTCGCTTCGCTAC
TTGGAGCCACTATCGACTACGCGATCATGGCGACCACACCCGTCCTGTGGATCCTTATTTGTATAGTTCA
TCCATGCCATGTGTAATCCCAGCAGCCGTTACAAACTCAAGAAGGACCATGTGGTCTCTCTTTTCGTTGG
GATCTTTCGAAAGGGCAGATTGTGTGGACAGGTAATGGTTGTCTGGTAAAAGGACAGGGTCATCGCCAAT
TGGAGTATTTTGTTGATAATGATCAGCGAGTTGCACGCCGCCGTCTTCGATGTTGTGGCGGGTCTTGAAG
TTGGCTTTGATGCCGTTCTTTTGCTTGTCGGCCATGATGTATACGTTGTGGGAGTTGTAGTTGTATTCCA
ACTTGTGGCCGAGGATGTTTCCGTCCTCCTTGAAATCGATTCCCTTAAGCTCGATCCTGTTGACGAGGGT
GTCTCCCTCAAACTTGACTTCAGCACGTGTCTTGTAGTTCCCGTCGTCCTTGAAGAAGATGGTCCTCTCC
TGCACGTATCCCTCAGGCATGGCGCTCTTGAAGAAGTCGTGCCGCTTCATATGATCTGGATATCTTGAAA
AGCATTGAACACCATAAGTGAGAGTAGTGACAAGTGTTGGCCATGGAACAGGTAGTTTTCCAGTAGTGCA
AATAAATTTAAGGGTAAGTTTTCCGTATGTTGCATCACCTTCACCCTCTCCACTGACAGAAAATTTGTAC
CCATTAACATCACCATCTAATTCAACAAGAATTGGGACAACTCCAGTGAAAAGTTCTTCTCCTTTACTCA
TGAATTCACTCCTTCTTAATTACAAATTTTTAGCATCTAATTTAACTTCAATTCCTATTATACAAAATTT
TAAGATACTGCACTATCAACACACTCTTAAGTTTGCTTCTAAGTCTTATTTCCATAACTTCTTTTACGTT
TCCGCCATTCTTTGCTGTTTCGATTTTTATGATATGGTGCAAGTCAGCACGAACACGAACCGTCTTATCT
CCCATTATATCTTTTTTTGCACTGATTGGTGTATCATTTCGTTTTTCTTTTTGTGCGCTTCTTGATAAAA
GGGATAGTAATTCATTCCTGGTTGCAAATTTTGAAAACCGCTACGGATCACATCTTTTTCTAAACTATTG
ATCCATAGTCTTTTATACGTTTTATCTTTAGAAAAGGCATTTGCTTTATGAATGATCGACCAGGCAATGT
TTTCGCCTTCTCTGTCGCTATCTGTTGCGACAATGATTGTATTTGCTTGTTTTAAAAGTTCAGCAACAAT
TTTAAACTGCTTTTTTTTATCTGTTGCCACTTCAAAATCGTATCGATTCTAGACTAAGCTTATCGATACC
G
Features (pLannotate 1.2.2; 14 found; start..end, strand, type, name):
    176..808     +  CDS            TcR (fragment): tetracycline efflux protein; tet; confers resistance to tetracycline
   1509..2243    +  CDS            erm: ERM_STREE - Experimental evidence at protein level: Swiss-Prot protein existence level 1. This protein produces a dimethylation of the adenine residue at position 2085 in 23S rRNA, resulting in reduced affinity between ribosomes and macrolide-lincosamide-streptogramin B antibiotics. From Streptococcus pneumoniae.
   2310..2834    +  CDS            tnpA (fragment): TNPA_BACTU - Protein inferred from homology: Swiss-Prot protein existence level 3. Required for transposition of transposon Tn4430. From Bacillus thuringiensis.
   2903..3118    +  CDS            copR (fragment): COPR_STRAG - Protein predicted: Swiss-Prot protein existence level 4. Involved in copy control of plasmid pIP501. From Streptococcus agalactiae.
   3829..5316    +  CDS            repS: REPS_STRPY - Protein predicted: Swiss-Prot protein existence level 4. Essential for replication. From Streptococcus pyogenes.
   5810..6028    -  CDS            CmR (fragment): chloramphenicol acetyltransferase; cat; confers resistance to chloramphenicol
   6029..6131    -  promoter       cat promoter: promoter of the E. coli cat gene encoding chloramphenicol acetyltransferase
   6252..6395    +  mobile_element IS1 (fragment): prokaryotic transposable element IS1
   6514..6569    -  rep_origin     RSF ori (fragment): Plasmids containing the RSF 1030 origin of replication can be propagated in E. coli cells that contain additional plasmids with compatible origins.
   6657..7202    -  rep_origin     p15A ori: Plasmids containing the medium-copy-number p15A origin of replication can be propagated in E. coli cells that contain a second plasmid with the ColE1 origin.
   7314..7342    +  promoter       tet promoter: E. coli promoter for tetracycline efflux protein gene
   7390..7685    +  CDS            TcR (fragment): tetracycline efflux protein; tet; confers resistance to tetracycline
   7685..8401    -  CDS            mgfp5: GFP with folding enhancement mutations; mgfp5; suitable for expression in plants due to removal of a cryptic intron
   8958..188     +  CDS            hsdR (fragment) (across the origin): T1RK_ECOLI - Also known as hsr. Experimental evidence at protein level: Swiss-Prot protein existence level 1. The EcoKI enzyme recognizes 5'-AACN(6)GTGC-3'. Subunit R is required for both nuclease and ATPase activities, but not for modification. From Escherichia coli (strain K12).
