[The description below was written by a language model from this plasmid's Addgene catalogue record and pLannotate feature annotations shown in this document.]
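Description:
pTRKH3-ermGFP is a bacterial expression and reporter plasmid built on the pTRKH3 backbone, a shuttle-type vector carrying two replication systems. The feature table shows a p15A origin for maintenance in E. coli alongside a Gram-positive replicon of the pIP501/pAMβ1 type, represented by the repS replication gene and a fragment of the copR copy-control gene. Together these should allow the plasmid to be moved between E. coli and lactic acid bacteria. Selection is by erythromycin, conferred by an erm rRNA methylase gene that dimethylates 23S rRNA and reduces macrolide binding. The record lists the plasmid as low copy in E. coli. Remnants of earlier cloning history are also annotated, including fragments of a chloramphenicol acetyltransferase gene with its cat promoter, IS1 and a transposase. None of these fragments is expected to be functional.

The payload is a roughly 1.3 kb SalI–BamHI insert in which the Enterococcus faecalis ermB (erythromycin ribosomal methylase) promoter region is fused to mgfp5, a GFP variant with folding-enhancing mutations. The record notes an additional 183 bp region at the N-terminal end of the insert. The mgfp5 coding sequence lies on the reverse strand, between two tetracycline-resistance gene fragments. This indicates that the cassette was cloned into, and interrupts, the tet gene, so tetracycline resistance is not expected. The ermB promoter itself is not annotated in the feature table, but the unannotated stretch upstream of mgfp5 fits its expected position. According to the associated publication title, the plasmid was used to compare expression vectors in Lactobacillus reuteri strains, with GFP fluorescence reporting promoter activity.
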