Addgene plasmid #27169: pTRKH3-ermGFP
Depositing lab: Michela Lizier. Depositing organization: Universita Cattolica del Sacro Cuore, Centro di Ricerche Biotecnologiche. Publication: Comparison of expression vectors in Lactobacillus reuteri strains. Lizier M, Sarra PG, Cauda R, Lucchini F. FEMS Microbiol Lett. 2010 Jul 1. 308(1):8-15. 10.1111/j.1574-6968.2010.01978.x PubMed 20455948.
Backbone
  Vector backbone: pTRKH3
  Backbone size w/o insert (bp): 7493
  Vector type: Bacterial Expression
Growth in bacteria
  Bacterial resistance: Erythromycin, 200 μg/mL
  Growth temperature: 37°C
  Growth strain: DH5alpha
  Copy number: Low Copy
Gene/Insert
  Gene/Insert name: erythromycin ribosomal methylase promoter region fused with modified green fluorescent protein 5 (alt names: Enterococcus faecalis ermB promoter; synthetic construct mgfp5)
  Species: Enterococcus faecalis and synthetic construct
  Insert size (bp): 1279
  Mutation: presence of an additional 183-bp region at N terminal on insert
  Cloning method: Restriction Enzyme; 5′ cloning site SalI (not destroyed); 3′ cloning site BamHI (not destroyed)
  Sequencing primers: 5′ AGTGAAAAGTTCTTCTCCTT; 3′ GCGGCACGACTTCTTCAAGAGC
Terms and licenses: Academic/Nonprofit Terms; Industry Terms: Not Available to Industry
How to cite: pTRKH3-ermGFP was a gift from Michela Lizier (Addgene plasmid # 27169 ; http://n2t.net/addgene:27169 ; RRID:Addgene_27169)
