>Addgene plasmid #27169 | pTRKH3-ermGFP | addgene partial sequence | sequence record 33497 | 27169 with GFP-R (5' CCATCTAATTCAACAAGAATTGGGACAAC 3')
GTTCTTCTCCTTTACTCATGAATTCACTCCTTCTTAATTACAAATTTTTAGCATCTAATTTAACTTCAAT
TCCTATTATACAAAATTTTAAGATACTGCACTATCAACACACTCTTAAGTTTGCTTCTAAGTCTTATTTC
CATAACTTCTTTTACGTTTCCGCCATTCTTTGCTGTTTCGATTTTTATGATATGGTGCAAGTCAGCACGA
ACACGAACCGTCTTATCTCCCATTATATCTTTTTTTGCACTGATTGGTGTATCATTTCGTTTTTCTTTTT
GTGCGCTTCTTGATAAAAGGGATAGTAATTCATTCCTGGTTGCAAATTTTGAAAACCGCTACGGATCACA
TCTTTTTCTAAACTATTGATCCATAGTCTTTTATACGTTTTATCTTTAGAAAAGGCATTTGCTTTATGAA
TGATCGACCAGGCAATGTTTTCGCCTTCTCTGTCGCTATCTGTTGCGACAATGATTGTATTTGCTTGTTT
TAAAAGTTC
